>Addgene plasmid #234447 | pAAV-CAG-flex-iGluSnFR4s-PDGFR-WPRE | addgene full sequence | sequence record 465730 | Addgene NGS Result
GTTGGGAAGGGCGATCGGTGCGGGCCTCTTCGCTATTACGCCAGCTGCGCGCTCGCTCGCTCACTGAGGC
CGCCCGGGCAAAGCCCGGGCGTCGGGCGACCTTTGGTCGCCCGGCCTCAGTGAGCGAGCGAGCGCGCAGA
GAGGGAGTGGCCAACTCCATCACTAGGGGTTCCTTGTAGTTAATGATTAACCCGCCATGCTACTTATCTA
CGTAGCCATGCTCTAGGAAGAGTACCATTGACGTCAATAATGACGTATGTTCCCATAGTAACGCCAATAG
GGACTTTCCATTGACGTCAATGGGTGGAGTATTTACGGTAAACTGCCCACTTGGCAGTACATCAAGTGTA
TCATATGCCAAGTACGCCCCCTATTGACGTCAATGACGGTAAATGGCCCGCCTGGCATTATGCCCAGTAC
ATGACCTTATGGGACTTTCCTACTTGGCAGTACATCTACGTATTAGTCATCGCTATTACCATGGTCGAGG
TGAGCCCCACGTTCTGCTTCACTCTCCCCATCTCCCCCCCCTCCCCACCCCCAATTTTGTATTTATTTAT
TTTTTAATTATTTTGTGCAGCGATGGGGGCGGGGGGGGGGGGGGGGCGCGCGCCAGGCGGGGCGGGGCGG
GGCGAGGGGCGGGGCGGGGCGAGGCGGAGAGGTGCGGCGGCAGCCAATCAGAGCGGCGCGCTCCGAAAGT
TTCCTTTTATGGCGAGGCGGCGGCGGCGGCGGCCCTATAAAAAGCGAAGCGCGCGGCGGGCGGGAGTCGC
TGCGCGCTGCCTTCGCCCCGTGCCCCGCTCCGCCGCCGCCTCGCGCCGCCCGCCCCGGCTCTGACTGACC
GCGTTACTCCCACAGGTGAGCGGGCGGGACGGCCCTTCTCCTCCGGGCTGTAATTAGCGCTTGGTTTAAT
GACGGCTTGTTTCTTTTCTGTGGCTGCGTGAAAGCCTTGAGGGGCTCCGGGAGGGCCCTTTGTGCGGGGG
GAGCGGCTCGGGGCTGTCCGCGGGGGGACGGCTGCCTTCGGGGGGGACGGGGCAGGGCGGGGTTCGGCTT
CTGGCGTGTGACCGGCGGCTCTAGAGCCTCTGCTAACCATGTTCATGCCTTCTTCTTTTTCCTACAGCTC
CTGGGCAACGTGCTGGTTATTGTGCTGTCTCATCATTTTGGCAAAGAATTGGATCCCCATAACTTCGTAT
AAAGTATCCTATACGAAGTTATATCAAAATAGGAAGACCAATGCTTCACCATCGACCCGAATTGCCAAGC
ATCACCATCGACCCATAACTTCGTATAATGTATGCTATACGAAGTTATACTAGAGCTTTCAACGTGGCTT
CTTCTGCCAAAGCATGATGAGGATGATAAGGGAGATGATGGTGAGCACCACCAGGGCCAGGATGGCTGAG
ATCACCACCACCTTAAAGGGCAAGGAGTGTGGCACCACGATGACCTCCTGCGTGTCCTGGCCCACAGCAT
TCAGATCCTCTTCTGAGATGAGTTTTTGTTCGTCGACCTGCAGTTTCAGTGCCTTGTCATTCGGTTCTTT
GAACAGTGCTTTCATTTCGTCTGACAGTTCGAAATTCATGACCAGGGGGTTGTTAAAGTTGTACTCCAGC
TTGTGCCCCAGGATGTTGCCGTCCTCCTTGAAGTCGATGCCCTTTAGCTCGATGCGGTTCACCAGGGTGT
CGCCCTCTAACTTCACCTCGGCGCGGGTCTTGTAGGTTCCGTCGTCCTTGAAGCTGATGGTGCGCTCCTG
GACGTAGCCTTCGGGCATGGCGGACTTGAAGAAGTCGTGCTGCTTCATGTGGTCGGGGTAGCGGGCGAAG
CACTGCACGCCGTAGCTCAGGGTGGTCACGAGGGTGGGCCAGGGCACGGGCAGCTTGCCGGTGGTGCAGA
TGAACTTCAGGGTTAGCTTGCCGTTGGTGGCATCGCCCTCGCCCTCGCCGCGCACGCTGAACTTGTGGCC
GTTTACGTCGCCGTCCAGCTCGACCAGGATGGGCACCACCCCGGTGAACAGCTCCTCGCCCTTGCTCATG
CTCCCTCCGGTACCGCCCTTGTACAGCTCGTCCATGCCGAGAGAGTTCCCGGTGGCGGTCACGAACTCCA
GCAGGACCATGTGATCGCGCTTCTCGTTGGGGTCTTTGCTCAGCACGGACTGATAGCTCAGGTAGTGGTT
GTCGGGCAGCAGCACGGGGCCGTCGCCGATGGGGGTGTTCTGCTGGTAGTGGTCGGCGAGCTGCACGCTG
CCGTCCTCCACGTTGTGGTGGATGAAGAAGTTCGCCTTGATGCCGTTCTTCTGCTTGTCGGCGGTGATAT
AGACCGTGTGGTTCACCAGAATTGGATTTTTGAACCACTTATCAAACCATTTTTCCGCTTCACCGGAGGT
CTGCACCTGAGCGATGGTGTCATCCATCAGCTTTTTGAACTGCGGATCATCTTTACGCAACATACAACCG
TAGGCCTCCTGAGACTGCGGCTTGCCGACGATTTCCCAGTCGTCTGGTTTCTTCGCTTTCGCACGTTCAC
CGGCCAGCAGCGAGTCATCCATCATAAAGGCAACGGCACGACCGCTTTCCAGGGTGCGGAAAGAGTCACC
GTGATCTTTGGCGCTGATGATGCGCATATTCATTTTTTGCTCTTCATTCAGTTTGTTGAGCAAAACTTCA
GAGGTAGTGCCGGAAGTGACGACTACGGCTTTGTCTTTCAGGTTGGCAAAATCTTTGATATCGCCACCCT
TTTTGGTCAACAGGCGCGTACCGACCACGAAAATAGTGTCAGAGAAAGCCGCGAATTTTTGGCGTTCGAC
GTTGTTGGTGGTAGAACCACATTCAAAATCGTAAGTGCCGTTTTGCAGTAGTGGAATACGGTTTTGTGAA
GTAATCGGAATCAGTTTTACCTGCAAGTCCGGTTTGTTGAGTTTCTTTTTCACTGCTTCAACAATGGCGT
TGGAGTATTCCTGCGAGTAACCCACCACTTTGTGCTGACTGTCTTGATAAGAGAAAGGCACTGAAGAGTC
ACGGTGACCGACGACAATCACACCGTTTTTGGCGATTTTGTCCAGCGTGCTGCCTGCGGCGGATCCGTCA
CCAGTGGAACCTGGAACCCAGAGCAGCAGTACCCATAGCAGGAGTGTGTCTGTCTCCATGGTGGCGGATC
CTAGTATAACTTCGTATAGGATACTTTATACGAAGTTATCATTGGGATTCTTCCTATTTTGATCCAAGCA
TCACCATCGACCCTCTAGTCCAGATCTCACCATCGACCCATAACTTCGTATAGCATACATTATACGAAGT
TATGTCCCTCGAAGAGGTTCGAATTCGATATCAAGCTTATCGATAATCAACCTCTGGATTACAAAATTTG
TGAAAGATTGACTGGTATTCTTAACTATGTTGCTCCTTTTACGCTATGTGGATACGCTGCTTTAATGCCT
TTGTATCATGCTATTGCTTCCCGTATGGCTTTCATTTTCTCCTCCTTGTATAAATCCTGGTTGCTGTCTC
TTTATGAGGAGTTGTGGCCCGTTGTCAGGCAACGTGGCGTGGTGTGCACTGTGTTTGCTGACGCAACCCC
CACTGGTTGGGGCATTGCCACCACCTGTCAGCTCCTTTCCGGGACTTTCGCTTTCCCCCTCCCTATTGCC
ACGGCGGAACTCATCGCCGCCTGCCTTGCCCGCTGCTGGACAGGGGCTCGGCTGTTGGGCACTGACAATT
CCGTGGTGTTGTCGGGGAAATCATCGTCCTTTCCTTGGCTGCTCGCCTGTGTTGCCACCTGGATTCTGCG
CGGGACGTCCTTCTGCTACGTCCCTTCGGCCCTCAATCCAGCGGACCTTCCTTCCCGCGGCCTGCTGCCG
GCTCTGCGGCCTCTTCCGCGTCTTCGCCTTCGCCCTCAGACGAGTCGGATCTCCCTTTGGGCCGCCTCCC
CGCATCGATACCGTCGACCCGGGCGGCCGCTTCGAGCAGACATGATAAGATACATTGATGAGTTTGGACA
AACCACAACTAGAATGCAGTGAAAAAAATGCTTTATTTGTGAAATTTGTGATGCTATTGCTTTATTTGTA
ACCATTATAAGCTGCAATAAACAAGTTAACAACAACAATTGCATTCATTTTATGTTTCAGGTTCAGGGGG
AGATGTGGGAGGTTTTTTAAAGCAAGTAAAACCTCTACAAATGTGGTAAAATCGATAAGGATCTTCCTAG
AGCATGGCTACGTAGATAAGTAGCATGGCGGGTTAATCATTAACTACAAGGAACCCCTAGTGATGGAGTT
GGCCACTCCCTCTCTGCGCGCTCGCTCGCTCACTGAGGCCGGGCGACCAAAGGTCGCCCGACGCCCGGGC
TTTGCCCGGGCGGCCTCAGTGAGCGAGCGAGCGCGCAGCTGCATTAATGAATCGGCCAACGCGCGGGGAG
AGGCGGTTTGCGTATTGGGCGCTCTTCCGCTTCCTCGCTCACTGACTCGCTGCGCTCGGTCGTTCGGCTG
CGGCGAGCGGTATCAGCTCACTCAAAGGCGGTAATACGGTTATCCACAGAATCAGGGGATAACGCAGGAA
AGAACATGTGAGCAAAAGGCCAGCAAAAGGCCAGGAACCGTAAAAAGGCCGCGTTGCTGGCGTTTTTCCA
TAGGCTCCGCCCCCCTGACGAGCATCACAAAAATCGACGCTCAAGTCAGAGGTGGCGAAACCCGACAGGA
CTATAAAGATACCAGGCGTTTCCCCCTGGAAGCTCCCTCGTGCGCTCTCCTGTTCCGACCCTGCCGCTTA
CCGGATACCTGTCCGCCTTTCTCCCTTCGGGAAGCGTGGCGCTTTCTCATAGCTCACGCTGTAGGTATCT
CAGTTCGGTGTAGGTCGTTCGCTCCAAGCTGGGCTGTGTGCACGAACCCCCCGTTCAGCCCGACCGCTGC
GCCTTATCCGGTAACTATCGTCTTGAGTCCAACCCGGTAAGACACGACTTATCGCCACTGGCAGCAGCCA
CTGGTAACAGGATTAGCAGAGCGAGGTATGTAGGCGGTGCTACAGAGTTCTTGAAGTGGTGGCCTAACTA
CGGCTACACTAGAAGAACAGTATTTGGTATCTGCGCTCTGCTGAAGCCAGTTACCTTCGGAAAAAGAGTT
GGTAGCTCTTGATCCGGCAAACAAACCACCGCTGGTAGCGGTGGTTTTTTTGTTTGCAAGCAGCAGATTA
CGCGCAGAAAAAAAGGATCTCAAGAAGATCCTTTGATCTTTTCTACGGGGTCTGACGCTCAGTGGAACGA
AAACTCACGTTAAGGGATTTTGGTCATGAGATTATCAAAAAGGATCTTCACCTAGATCCTTTTAAATTAA
AAATGAAGTTTTAAATCAATCTAAAGTATATATGAGTAAACTTGGTCTGACAGTTACCAATGCTTAATCA
GTGAGGCACCTATCTCAGCGATCTGTCTATTTCGTTCATCCATAGTTGCCTGACTCCCCGTCGTGTAGAT
AACTACGATACGGGAGGGCTTACCATCTGGCCCCAGTGCTGCAATGATACCGCGAGACCCACGCTCACCG
GCTCCAGATTTATCAGCAATAAACCAGCCAGCCGGAAGGGCCGAGCGCAGAAGTGGTCCTGCAACTTTAT
CCGCCTCCATCCAGTCTATTAATTGTTGCCGGGAAGCTAGAGTAAGTAGTTCGCCAGTTAATAGTTTGCG
CAACGTTGTTGCCATTGCTACAGGCATCGTGGTGTCACGCTCGTCGTTTGGTATGGCTTCATTCAGCTCC
GGTTCCCAACGATCAAGGCGAGTTACATGATCCCCCATGTTGTGCAAAAAAGCGGTTAGCTCCTTCGGTC
CTCCGATCGTTGTCAGAAGTAAGTTGGCCGCAGTGTTATCACTCATGGTTATGGCAGCACTGCATAATTC
TCTTACTGTCATGCCATCCGTAAGATGCTTTTCTGTGACTGGTGAGTACTCAACCAAGTCATTCTGAGAA
TAGTGTATGCGGCGACCGAGTTGCTCTTGCCCGGCGTCAATACGGGATAATACCGCGCCACATAGCAGAA
CTTTAAAAGTGCTCATCATTGGAAAACGTTCTTCGGGGCGAAAACTCTCAAGGATCTTACCGCTGTTGAG
ATCCAGTTCGATGTAACCCACTCGTGCACCCAACTGATCTTCAGCATCTTTTACTTTCACCAGCGTTTCT
GGGTGAGCAAAAACAGGAAGGCAAAATGCCGCAAAAAAGGGAATAAGGGCGACACGGAAATGTTGAATAC
TCATACTCTTCCTTTTTCAATATTATTGAAGCATTTATCAGGGTTATTGTCTCATGAGCGGATACATATT
TGAATGTATTTAGAAAAATAAACAAATAGGGGTTCCGCGCACATTTCCCCGAAAAGTGCCACCTAAATTG
TAAGCGTTAATATTTTGTTAAAATTCGCGTTAAATTTTTGTTAAATCAGCTCATTTTTTAACCAATAGGC
CGAAATCGGCAAAATCCCTTATAAATCAAAAGAATAGACCGAGATAGGGT
[37 nt withheld, positions 6491-6527]
AAAGAACGTGGACTCCAACGTCAAAGG
[49 nt withheld, positions 6555-6603]
T
[91 nt withheld, positions 6605-6695]
G
[124 nt withheld, positions 6697-6820]
CCCATTCGCCATTCAGGCTGCGCAACT
Features (pLannotate 1.2.2; 26 found; start..end, strand, type, name):
     42..174     -  repeat_region  AAV2 ITR (fragment): inverted terminal repeat of adeno-associated virus serotype 2 inverted
    235..483     +  enhancer       CMV enhancer (fragment): human cytomegalovirus immediate early enhancer
    485..762     +  promoter       chicken β-actin promoter: No description available
    763..898     +  intron         hybrid intron (fragment): hybrid between chicken β-actin (CBA) and minute virus of mice (MMV) introns (Gray et al., 2011)
    987..1117    +  intron         chimeric intron (fragment): chimera between introns from chicken β-actin and rabbit β-globin
   1115..1180    +  CDS            HBB (fragment): HBB_LEPEU - Experimental evidence at protein level: Swiss-Prot protein existence level 1. Involved in oxygen transport from the lung to the various peripheral tissues. From Lepus europaeus (European hare).
   1179..1212    -  protein_bind   lox2272: Cre-mediated recombination occurs in the 8-bp core sequence (GGATACTT). lox2272 sites are compatible with each other, but incompatible with loxP or loxN sites (Lee and Saito, 1988). Cre recombinase
   1275..1308    -  protein_bind   loxP: Cre-mediated recombination occurs in the 8-bp core sequence (GCATACAT). Cre recombinase
   1322..1468    -  CDS            PDGFRβ TM domain: transmembrane domain from platelet derived growth factor receptor beta
   1517..1585    -  CDS            gltI (fragment): GLTI_ECOLI - Also known as ybeJ, yzzK. Experimental evidence at protein level: Swiss-Prot protein existence level 1. Part of the ABC transporter complex GltIJKL involved in glutamate and aspartate uptake. Binds to both glutamate and aspartate. From Escherichia coli (strain K12).
   1598..2314    -  CDS            cEGFP: cEGFP is a basic (constitutively fluorescent) green fluorescent protein published in 2008, derived from Aequorea victoria.
   2330..3070    -  CDS            gltI (fragment): GLTI_ECOLI - Also known as ybeJ, yzzK. Experimental evidence at protein level: Swiss-Prot protein existence level 1. Part of the ABC transporter complex GltIJKL involved in glutamate and aspartate uptake. Binds to both glutamate and aspartate. From Escherichia coli (strain K12).
   3077..3139    -  sig_peptide    Igκ leader: leader sequence from mouse immunoglobulin κ light chain
   3156..3189    +  protein_bind   lox2272: Cre-mediated recombination occurs in the 8-bp core sequence (GGATACTT). lox2272 sites are compatible with each other, but incompatible with loxP or loxN sites (Lee and Saito, 1988). Cre recombinase
   3260..3293    +  protein_bind   loxP: Cre-mediated recombination occurs in the 8-bp core sequence (GCATACAT). Cre recombinase
   3311..3335    +  misc_feature   MCS (fragment): pBluescript multiple cloning site
   3335..3923    +  misc_feature   WPRE: woodchuck hepatitis virus posttranscriptional regulatory element
   3966..4087    -  polyA_signal   SV40 poly(A) signal: SV40 polyadenylation signal
   4110..4178    -  CDS            large T antigen (fragment): large T antigen from SV40 (simian virus 40)
   4249..4382    +  repeat_region  AAV2 ITR: inverted terminal repeat of adeno-associated virus serotype 2 inverted
   4376..4432    -  CDS            lacI (fragment): lac repressor; lacI; The lac repressor binds to the lac operator to inhibit transcription in E. coli. This inhibition can be relieved by adding lactose or isopropyl-β-D-thiogalactopyranoside (IPTG).
   4615..5203    -  rep_origin     ori: high-copy-number ColE1/pMB1/pBR322/pUC origin of replication
   5374..6234    -  CDS            AmpR: β-lactamase; bla; confers resistance to ampicillin, carbenicillin, and related antibiotics
   6235..6339    -  promoter       AmpR promoter: bla
   6392..6820    -  rep_origin     f1 ori (sequence partly withheld): f1 bacteriophage origin of replication; arrow indicates direction of (+) strand synthesis
   6825..47      -  CDS            lacZα (fragment) (across the origin): LacZα fragment of β-galactosidase; lacZ fragment
