[The description below was written by a language model from this plasmid's Addgene catalogue record and pLannotate feature annotations shown in this document.]
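Description:
pAAV-CAG-flex-iGluSnFR4s-PDGFR-WPRE is an AAV transfer plasmid for Cre-dependent mammalian expression of iGluSnFR4s, a genetically encoded fluorescent glutamate indicator with improved sensitivity and slow deactivation kinetics (the "s" denotes slow). It is built on the pAAV-CAG-FLEX backbone, and the 6.8 kb sequence is propagated in E. coli through a high-copy ColE1/pUC-type origin with ampicillin selection from the β-lactamase gene. An f1 phage origin is also present. Two AAV2 inverted terminal repeats flank the expression cassette and direct its replication and packaging into recombinant AAV particles when helper functions are supplied. One of the two is annotated only as a fragment.

Between the ITRs, a CAG promoter (CMV enhancer, chicken β-actin promoter and chimeric intron sequences) sits upstream of the sensor coding region, which lies in reverse orientation. It is bracketed by pairs of opposed lox2272 and loxP sites in the standard FLEX/DIO arrangement. In cells expressing Cre, recombination between the incompatible lox pairs inverts the cassette and locks it in the sense orientation, so the sensor is made only in the Cre-defined population.

The open reading frame (variant 8880, 1,821 bp) consists of a green fluorescent protein from Aequorea victoria inserted into the E. coli glutamate/aspartate-binding protein GltI. An N-terminal Igκ leader directs secretion. A C-terminal Myc epitope and PDGFRβ transmembrane domain then anchor the sensor on the outer cell surface. A WPRE and an SV40 polyadenylation signal follow to enhance transcript processing and expression. The depositor notes that the alternative NGR membrane-anchor version matched or outperformed this PDGFR version in all conditions tested.
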