Addgene plasmid #234447: pAAV-CAG-flex-iGluSnFR4s-PDGFR-WPRE
Purpose: AAV-mediated expression of glutamate sensor with improved sensitivity and slow deactivation kinetics (4s = slow); NGR vector matches or outperforms PDGFR in all conditions tested.
Depositing lab: GENIE Project. Depositing organization: HHMI, Janelia Research Campus. Publication: Glutamate indicators with increased sensitivity and tailored deactivation rates. Aggarwal A, Negrean A, Chen Y, Iyer R, Reep D, Liu A, Palutla A, Xie ME, MacLennan BJ, Hagihara KM, Kinsey LW, Sun JL, Yao P, Zheng J, Tsang A, Tsegaye G, Zhang Y, Patel RH, Arthur BJ, Hiblot J, Leippe P, Tarnawski M, Marvin JS, Vevea JD, Turaga SC, Tebo AG, Carandini M, Rossi LF, Kleinfeld D, Konnerth A, Svoboda K, Turner GC, Hasseman JP, Podgorski K. Nat Methods. 2026 Feb;23(2):417-425. doi: 10.1038/s41592-025-02965-z. Epub 2025 Dec 23. PubMed 41436654.
Backbone
  Vector backbone: pAAV-CAG-FLEX
  Backbone manufacturer: Scott Sternson
  Vector type: Mammalian Expression, AAV, Cre/Lox
Growth in bacteria
  Bacterial resistance: Ampicillin, 100 μg/mL
  Growth temperature: 37°C
  Growth strain: NEB Stable
  Growth instructions: Depositing lab recommends limiting overnight liquid culture to 16 h at higher temperatures (37 C) to maintain ITR integrity, rather than 30 C for 20 h.
  Copy number: High Copy
Gene/Insert
  Gene/Insert name: iGluSnFR4s-PDGFR (alt name: variant 8880)
  Species: Synthetic; E. coli, A. victoria (jellyfish)
  Insert size (bp): 1821
  Promoter: CAG
  Tag / fusion protein: IgK chain (N terminal on insert); Myc epi tag-PDGFR TM Domain (C terminal on insert)
  Cloning method: Restriction Enzyme; 5′ cloning site unknown (unknown if destroyed)
Terms and licenses: Academic/Nonprofit Terms; Industry Terms: Not Available to Industry
Depositor comments: Please visit https://doi.org/10.1101/2025.03.20.643984 for bioRxiv preprint.
How to cite: pAAV-CAG-flex-iGluSnFR4s-PDGFR-WPRE was a gift from GENIE Project (Addgene plasmid # 234447 ; http://n2t.net/addgene:234447 ; RRID:Addgene_234447)
